Addgene plasmid #43751: IV-CCA
Depositing lab: Chad Cowan & Kiran Musunuru. Depositing organization: Harvard University. Publication: A TALEN Genome-Editing System for Generating Human Stem Cell-Based Disease Models. Ding Q, Lee YK, Schaefer EA, Peters DT, Veres A, Kim K, Kuperwasser N, Motola DL, Meissner TB, Hendriks WT, Trevisan M, Gupta RM, Moisan A, Banks E, Friesen M, Schinzel RT, Xia F, Tang A, Xia Y, Figueroa E, Wann A, Ahfeldt T, Daheron L, Zhang F, Rubin LL, Peng LF, Chung RT, Musunuru K, Cowan CA. Cell Stem Cell. 2012 Dec 12. pii: S1934-5909(12)00645-5. doi: 10.1016/j.stem.2012.11.011. PubMed 23246482.
Backbone
  Vector backbone: pCRII-TOPO
  Backbone manufacturer: Invitrogen
  Backbone size w/o insert (bp): 3973
  Vector type: Bacterial Cloning
Growth in bacteria
  Bacterial resistance: Ampicillin and Kanamycin, 100 & 50 μg/mL
  Growth temperature: 37°C
  Growth strain: Top10
  Copy number: High Copy
Gene/Insert
  Gene/Insert name: IV-CCA
  Species: Synthetic
  Insert size (bp): 279
  Cloning method: TOPO Cloning
  Sequencing primers: 5′ T7; 3′ M13-rev
Terms and licenses: Academic/Nonprofit Terms; Industry Terms: Not Available to Industry
How to cite: IV-CCA was a gift from Chad Cowan & Kiran Musunuru (Addgene plasmid # 43751 ; http://n2t.net/addgene:43751 ; RRID:Addgene_43751)
