[The description below was written by a language model from this plasmid's Addgene catalogue record.]
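Description:
IV-CCA is a bacterial cloning plasmid built on the commercial pCRII-TOPO backbone (about 4 kb without insert), into which a 279 bp synthetic fragment was introduced by TOPO cloning. It is maintained as a high-copy plasmid in E. coli and carries both ampicillin and kanamycin resistance, the dual-marker arrangement characteristic of this backbone. The recorded sequencing primers, T7 on the 5′ side and M13 reverse on the 3′ side, indicate that the insert lies in the standard cloning site flanked by these priming sites. No feature table is available for this entry, so other backbone elements such as the replication origin are not itemised here.

The record describes the insert only by its name and as synthetic; it gives no gene, promoter, tag or reporter, and the vector is classed for cloning rather than expression. The associated publication describes a TALEN genome-editing system for generating human stem cell-based disease models. In that context, the insert size and the naming scheme suggest a module from a TALE repeat assembly library: 279 bp is roughly the length of three TALE repeats, "CCA" plausibly denotes the three DNA bases those repeats recognise, and "IV" plausibly denotes the module's position in an ordered assembly. That reading is an inference, as the record does not state it explicitly. On this interpretation the plasmid is not used alone. Instead, it would serve as a stored, sequence-verified source of a building block that is combined with other library members to assemble custom TALE arrays for nuclease constructs.
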