>Addgene plasmid #43751 | IV-CCA | depositor partial sequence | sequence record 59016 | IV-CCA sequence 279 bps
CGTCTCGACTCACCCCAGAGCAGGTCGTGGCGATCGCAAGCCACGACGGAGGAAAGCAAGCCTTGGAAAC
AGTACAGAGGCTGTTGCCTGTGCTGTGCCAAGCGCACGGCCTCACCCCAGAGCAGGTCGTGGCGATCGCA
AGCCACGACGGAGGAAAGCAAGCCTTGGAAACAGTACAGAGGCTGTTGCCTGTGCTGTGCCAAGCGCACG
GATTAACCCCAGAGCAGGTCGTGGCAATCGCCTCCAACATTGGCGGGAGACCCGCACTGGAGAGAGACG
