>Addgene plasmid #43751 | IV-CCA | addgene partial sequence | sequence record 62198 | M13-F20 5'-TGTAAAACGACGGCCAGT-3'
CTATAGGGCGAATTGGGCCCTCTAGATGCATGCTCGAGCGGCCGCCAGTGTGATGGATATCTGCAGAATT
CGCCCTTATATAGATGCCGTCCTAGCGCGTCTCGACTCACCCCAGAGCAGGTCGTGGCGATCGCAAGCCA
CGACGGAGGAAAGCAAGCCTTGGAAACAGTACAGAGGCTGTTGCCTGTGCTGTGCCAAGCGCACGGCCTC
ACCCCAGAGCAGGTCGTGGCGATCGCAAGCCACGACGGAGGAAAGCAAGCCTTGGAAACAGTACAGAGGC
TGTTGCCTGTGCTGTGCCAAGCGCACGGATTAACCCCAGAGCAGGTCGTGGCAATCGCCTCCAACATTGG
CGGGAGACCCGCACTGGAGAGAGACGTGGGCACAGGAAAGATACTTAAGGGCGAATTCCAGCACACTGGC
GGCCGTTACTAGTGGATCCGAGCTCGGTACCAAGCTTGATGCATAGCTTGAGTATTCTATAGTGTCACCT
AAATAGCTTGGCGTAATCATGGTCATAGCTGTTTCCTGTGTGAAATTGTTATCCGCTCACAATTCCACAC
AACATACGAGCCGGAAGCATAAAGTGTAAAGCCTGGGGTGCCTAATGAGTGAGCTAACTCACATTAATTG
CGTTGCGCTCACTGCCCGCTTTCCAGTCGGGAAACCTGTCGTGCCAGCTGCATTAATGAATCGGCCAACG
CGCGGGGAGAGGCGGTTTGCGTATTGGGCGCTCTTCCGCTTCCTCGCTCACTGACTCGCTGCGCTCGGTC
GTTCGGCTGCGGCGAGCGGTATCAGCTCACTCAAAGGCGGTAATACGGTTATCCACAGAATCAGGGGATA
ACGCAGGAAAGAACATGTGAGCAAAAGGCCAGCAAAAGGCCAGGAACCGTAA
